Addgene plasmid #246341: (203-bp-DIAL-YB_TATA)-mGL-2A-mCherry-BGH_pKG2848
Purpose: 203-bp DIAL Reporter Plasmid with YB_TATA expressing mGreenLantern and mCherry in the presence of ZFa and editable by Cre recombinase
Depositing lab: Kate Galloway. Depositing organization: Massachusetts Institute of Technology. Publication: Programmable promoter editing for precise control of transgene expression. Kabaria SR, Bae Y, Ehmann ME, Lende-Dorn BA, Beitz AM, Peterman EL, Love KS, Ploessl DS, Galloway KE. Nat Biotechnol. 2025 Oct 13. doi: 10.1038/s41587-025-02854-y. PubMed 41083901.
Backbone
  Vector backbone: Galloway Lab pSHIP Backbone
  Backbone manufacturer: Galloway Lab
  Vector type: Mammalian Expression, Synthetic Biology
Growth in bacteria
  Bacterial resistance: Kanamycin, 50 μg/mL
  Growth temperature: 30°C
  Growth strain: NEB Stable
  Copy number: High Copy
Gene/Insert
  Gene/Insert name: mGreenLantern-2A-mCherry
  Species: Aequorea victoria
  Mutation: none
  Cloning method: Golden Gate
Terms and licenses: Academic/Nonprofit Terms; Industry Terms: Not Available to Industry
Depositor comments: Please visit https://doi.org/10.1101/2024.06.19.599813 for bioRxiv preprint.
How to cite: (203-bp-DIAL-YB_TATA)-mGL-2A-mCherry-BGH_pKG2848 was a gift from Kate Galloway (Addgene plasmid # 246341 ; http://n2t.net/addgene:246341 ; RRID:Addgene_246341)
