[The description below was written by a language model from this plasmid's Addgene catalogue record and pLannotate feature annotations shown in this document.]
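Description:
(203-bp-DIAL-YB_TATA)-mGL-2A-mCherry-BGH_pKG2848 is a 4.3 kb mammalian expression and synthetic-biology reporter plasmid built by Golden Gate assembly in the depositing lab's pSHIP backbone. In bacteria it is maintained through a high-copy ColE1/pUC-type origin and selected with kanamycin via an aph(3')-Ia KanR gene. rrnB T1 and T2 terminators lie between the bacterial maintenance region and the mammalian cassette, where they presumably insulate the synthetic promoter from read-through transcription.

The payload is a DIAL promoter driving a bicistronic fluorescent reporter. According to the record, expression depends on a synthetic zinc-finger activator (ZFa). The ZFa binding sites themselves are not annotated in the feature table but would be expected upstream of the promoter core. Two same-orientation loxP sites flank a spacer, the 203-bp element of the name, which the annotation software partly matches to MCS and attB1 fragments. Immediately downstream is a minimal TATA-box promoter, the YB_TATA core, detected as a minP fragment. This is followed by mGreenLantern, a 2A peptide linker (named in the insert but not annotated), mCherry and the bovine growth hormone polyadenylation signal. The 2A element lets both fluorescent proteins be produced from one transcript as separate polypeptides.

Because the loxP sites are directly repeated, Cre recombinase excises the intervening spacer, shortening the distance between the upstream activator-binding region and the core promoter. This "editing" of the promoter is intended to shift the output level obtained in the presence of ZFa. The plasmid therefore serves as a transfectable reporter for characterising programmable, recombinase-set transgene expression levels in mammalian cells.
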