Features (pLannotate 1.2.2; 12 found; start..end, strand, type, name):
     67..774     +  CDS            mCherry: mCherry is a basic (constitutively fluorescent) red fluorescent protein published in 2004, derived from Discosoma sp.. It is reported to be a very rapidly-maturing monomer with low acid sensitivity.
    815..1039    +  polyA_signal   bGH poly(A) signal: bovine growth hormone polyadenylation signal
   1161..1970    +  CDS            KanR: aminoglycoside phosphotransferase; aph(3')-Ia; confers resistance to kanamycin in bacteria or G418 (Geneticin®) in eukaryotes
   2060..2648    +  rep_origin     ori: high-copy-number ColE1/pMB1/pBR322/pUC origin of replication
   2816..2859    -  terminator     rrnB T1 terminator: Escherichia coli rrnB; transcription terminator T1 from the E. coli rrnB gene
   2991..3018    +  terminator     rrnB T2 terminator: transcription terminator T2 from the E. coli rrnB gene
   3217..3250    +  protein_bind   loxP: Cre-mediated recombination occurs in the 8-bp core sequence (GCATACAT). Cre recombinase
   3278..3311    +  misc_feature   MCS (fragment): multiple cloning site
   3313..3332    +  protein_bind   attB1 (fragment): mutant version of attB; recombination site for the Gateway® BP reaction BP Clonase™
   3454..3487    +  protein_bind   loxP: Cre-mediated recombination occurs in the 8-bp core sequence (GCATACAT). Cre recombinase
   3513..3529    +  promoter       minP (fragment): minimal TATA-box promoter with low basal activity
   3576..4292    +  CDS            mGreenLantern: monomeric GFP derivative that displays exceptionally high brightness in cells (Campbell et al., 2020)
>Addgene plasmid #246341 | (203-bp-DIAL-YB_TATA)-mGL-2A-mCherry-BGH_pKG2848 | addgene full sequence | sequence record 492408 | Addgene NGS Result
ACTAACTTCAGCCTGCTGAAGCAGGCTGGAGACGTGGAGGAGAACCCTGGACCTGCACCAGGAAGTATGG
TGAGCAAGGGCGAGGAGGATAACATGGCCATCATCAAGGAGTTCATGCGCTTCAAGGTGCACATGGAGGG
CTCCGTGAACGGCCACGAGTTCGAGATCGAGGGCGAGGGCGAGGGCCGCCCCTACGAGGGCACCCAGACC
GCCAAGCTGAAGGTGACCAAGGGTGGCCCCCTGCCCTTCGCCTGGGACATCCTGTCCCCTCAGTTCATGT
ACGGCTCCAAGGCCTACGTGAAGCACCCCGCCGACATCCCCGACTACTTGAAGCTGTCCTTCCCCGAGGG
CTTCAAGTGGGAGCGCGTGATGAACTTCGAGGACGGCGGCGTGGTGACCGTGACCCAGGACTCCTCCCTG
CAGGACGGCGAGTTCATCTACAAGGTGAAGCTGCGCGGCACCAACTTCCCCTCCGACGGCCCCGTAATGC
AGAAGAAGACCATGGGCTGGGAGGCCTCCTCCGAGCGGATGTACCCCGAGGACGGCGCCCTGAAGGGCGA
GATCAAGCAGAGGCTGAAGCTGAAGGACGGCGGCCACTACGACGCTGAGGTCAAGACCACCTACAAGGCC
AAGAAGCCCGTGCAGCTGCCCGGCGCCTACAACGTCAACATCAAGTTGGACATCACCTCCCACAACGAGG
ACTACACCATCGTGGAACAGTACGAACGCGCCGAGGGCCGCCACTCCACCGGCGGCATGGACGAGCTGTA
CAAGCAATTGCCAAAAAAGAAGAGAAGGTATAACAACGTTGCACCTGTGCCTTCTAGTTGCCAGCCATCT
GTTGTTTGCCCCTCCCCCGTGCCTTCCTTGACCCTGGAAGGTGCCACTCCCACTGTCCTTTCCTAATAAA
ATGAGGAAATTGCATCGCATTGTCTGAGTAGGTGTCATTCTATTCTGGGGGGTGGGGTGGGGCAGGACAG
CAAGGGGGAGGATTGGGAAGACAATAGCAGGCATGCTGGGGATGCGGTGGGCTCTATGGCGCTCGCTGAC
TGCAGGTGCCCGTGTCTCAAAATCTCTGATGTTACATTGCACAAGATAAAAATATATCATCATGAACAAT
AAAACTGTCTGCTTACATAAACAGTAATACAAGGGGTGTTATGAGCCATATTCAACGGGAAACGTCGAGG
CCGCGATTAAATTCCAACATGGATGCTGATTTATATGGGTATAAATGGGCTCGCGATAATGTCGGGCAAT
CAGGTGCGACAATCTATCGCTTGTATGGGAAGCCCGATGCGCCAGAGTTGTTTCTGAAACATGGCAAAGG
TAGCGTTGCCAATGATGTTACAGATGAGATGGTCAGACTAAACTGGCTGACGGAATTTATGCCTCTTCCG
ACCATCAAGCATTTTATCCGTACTCCTGGTGATGCATGGTTACTCACCACTGCGATCCCCGGAAAAACAG
CATTCCAGGTATTAGAAGAATATCCTGATTCAGGTGAAAATATTGTTGATGCGCTGGCAGTGTTCCTGCG
CCGGTTGCATTCGATTCCTGTTTGTAATTGTCCTTTTAACAGCGATCGCGTATTTCGTCTAGCTCAGGCG
CAATCACGAATGAATAACGGTTTGGTTGATGCGAGTGATTTTGATGACGAGCGTAATGGCTGGCCTGTTG
AACAAGTCTGGAAAGAAATGCATAAACTTTTGCCATTCTCACCGGATTCAGTCGTCACTCATGGTGATTT
CTCACTTGATAACCTTATTTTTGACGAGGGGAAATTAATAGGTTGTATTGATGTTGGACGAGTCGGAATC
GCAGACCGATACCAGGATCTTGCCATCCTATGGAACTGCCTCGGTGAGTTTTCTCCTTCATTACAGAAAC
GGCTTTTTCAAAAATATGGTATTGATAATCCTGATATGAATAAATTGCAGTTTCATTTGATGCTCGATGA
GTTTTTCTAATCAGAATTGGTTAATTGGTTGTAACATTATTCAGATTGGGCCCCGTTCCACTGAGCGTCA
GACCCCGTAGAAAAGATCAAAGGATCTTCTTGAGATCCTTTTTTTCTGCGCGTAATCTGCTGCTTGCAAA
CAAAAAAACCACCGCTACCAGCGGTGGTTTGTTTGCCGGATCAAGAGCTACCAACTCTTTTTCCGAAGGT
AACTGGCTTCAGCAGAGCGCAGATACCAAATACTGTTCTTCTAGTGTAGCCGTAGTTAGGCCACCACTTC
AAGAACTCTGTAGCACCGCCTACATACCTCGCTCTGCTAATCCTGTTACCAGTGGCTGCTGCCAGTGGCG
ATAAGTCGTGTCTTACCGGGTTGGACTCAAGACGATAGTTACCGGATAAGGCGCAGCGGTCGGGCTGAAC
GGGGGGTTCGTGCACACAGCCCAGCTTGGAGCGAACGACCTACACCGAACTGAGATACCTACAGCGTGAG
CTATGAGAAAGCGCCACGCTTCCCGAAGGGAGAAAGGCGGACAGGTATCCGGTAAGCGGCAGGGTCGGAA
CAGGAGAGCGCACGAGGGAGCTTCCAGGGGGAAACGCCTGGTATCTTTATAGTCCTGTCGGGTTTCGCCA
CCTCTGACTTGAGCGTCGATTTTTGTGATGCTCGTCAGGGGGGCGGAGCCTATGGAAAAACGCCAGCAAC
GCGGCCTTTTTACGGTTCCTGGCCTTTTGCTGGCCTTTTGCTCACATGTTCTTTCCTGCGTTATCCCCTG
ATTCTGTGGATAACCGTATTACCGCTAGCATGGATCTCGGGGACGTCTAACTACTAAGCGAGAGTAGGGA
ACTGCCAGGCATCAAATAAAACGAAAGGCTCAGTCGGAAGACTGGGCCTTTCGTTTTATCTGTTGTTTGT
CGGTGAACGCTCTCCTGAGTAGGACAAATCCGCCGGGAGCGGATTTGAACGTTGTGAAGCAACGGCCCGG
AGGGTGGCGGGCAGGACGCCCGCCATAAACTGCCAGGCATCAAACTAAGCAGAAGGCCATCCTGACGGAT
GGCCTTTTTGCGTTTCTACAAACTCTTCCTGTTAGTTAGTTACTTAAGCTCGGGCCCACCTGCAGTCTAC
TTACTCGGATCGGGAGATCTGAATTGGAGTGAGGACGTGTAGAGTGAGGACGTGCGGAGTGAGGACGTGT
AGAGTGAGGACGTGCGGAGTGAGGACGTGTAGAGTGAGGACGTGCCCTCCTCTGGATCAAATCCGAATAA
CTTCGTATAGCATACATTATACGAAGTTATCTCGAGTCGCTCGGTACGATTTAAATTGAATTCTGCAGTC
GACGGTACCGCGGGCCCGGGACTTTGTACAAAAAAGCAGGCTCCACCATGGGAACCAATTCAGTCGACTG
GATCCGGTACCTCCTACAGCTCCTGGGCAACGTGCTGGTTATTGTGCTGTCTCATCATTTTGGCAAAGAA
TTGATTAATTCGAGCGAACGCGTATAACTTCGTATAGCATACATTATACGAAGTTATCGGATTTGATCTG
ATCAAGCAACTCTAGAGGGTATATAATGGGGGCCACTAGTCTACTACCAGAGCTCATCGCTAGCAATGAG
CCACCATGGTGAGCAAGGGCGAGGAGCTGTTCACCGGGGTGGTGCCCATCCTGGTCGAGCTGGACGGCGA
CGTAAACGGCCACAAGTTCAGCGTCCGCGGCGAGGGCGAGGGCGATGCCACCAACGGCAAGCTGACCCTG
AAGTTCATCTGCACCACCGGCAAGCTGCCCGTGCCCTGGCCCACCCTCGTGACCACCTTAGGCTACGGCG
TGGCCTGCTTCGCCCGCTACCCCGACCACATGAAGCAGCACGACTTCTTCAAGTCCGCCATGCCCGAAGG
CTACGTCCAGGAGCGCACCATCTCTTTCAAGGACGACGGTACCTACAAGACCCGCGCCGAGGTGAAGTTC
GAGGGCGACACCCTGGTGAACCGCATCGTGCTGAAGGGCATCGACTTCAAGGAGGACGGCAACATCCTGG
GGCACAAGCTGGAGTACAACTTCAACAGCCACAAGGTCTATATCACGGCCGACAAGCAGAAGAACGGCAT
CAAGGCTAACTTCAAGACCCGCCACAACGTTGAGGACGGCGGCGTGCAGCTCGCCGACCACTACCAGCAG
AACACCCCCATCGGCGACGGCCCCGTGCTGCTGCCCGACAACCACTACCTGAGCCATCAGTCCAAACTGA
GCAAAGACCCCAACGAGAAGCGCGATCACATGGTCCTGAAGGAGAGGGTGACCGCCGCCGGGATTACACA
TGACATGGACGAGCTGTACAAGGGAAGCGGAGCT
