>Addgene plasmid #246341 | (203-bp-DIAL-YB_TATA)-mGL-2A-mCherry-BGH_pKG2848 | depositor partial sequence | sequence record 484347 | Promoter (203-bp-DIAL-YB_TATA)
AGATCTGAATTGGAGTGAGGACGTGTAGAGTGAGGACGTGCGGAGTGAGGACGTGTAGAGTGAGGACGTG
CGGAGTGAGGACGTGTAGAGTGAGGACGTGCCCTCCTCTGGATCAAATCCGAATAACTTCGTATAGCATA
CATTATACGAAGTTATCTCGAGTCGCTCGGTACGATTTAAATTGAATTCTGCAGTCGACGGTACCGCGGG
CCCGGGACTTTGTACAAAAAAGCAGGCTCCACCATGGGAACCAATTCAGTCGACTGGATCCGGTACCTCC
TACAGCTCCTGGGCAACGTGCTGGTTATTGTGCTGTCTCATCATTTTGGCAAAGAATTGATTAATTCGAG
CGAACGCGTATAACTTCGTATAGCATACATTATACGAAGTTATCGGATTTGATCTGATCAAGCAACTCTA
GAGGGTATATAATGGGGGCCACTAGTCTACTACCAGAGCTCATCGCTAGC
